Addgene plasmid #107484: pCEP4-SERTV343T-myc
Purpose: Mammalian expression plasmid for codon optimized mutant hSERT with internal MYC tag inserted in ECL2, mutation V343T conffering gain of function phenotype, decreased surface expression
Depositing lab: Erik Procko. Publication: Deep Mutagenesis of a Transporter for Uptake of a Non-Native Substrate Identifies Conformationally Dynamic Regions. Young HJ, Chan M, Selvam B, Szymanski SK, Shukla D, Procko E. bioRxiv 2021.04.19.440442 10.1101/2021.04.19.440442.
Backbone
  Vector backbone: pCEP4
  Backbone manufacturer: Invitrogen
  Backbone size w/o insert (bp): 10410
  Vector type: Mammalian Expression
  Selectable markers: Hygromycin
Growth in bacteria
  Bacterial resistance: Ampicillin, 100 μg/mL
  Growth temperature: 37°C
  Growth strain: DH5alpha
  Copy number: High Copy
Gene/Insert
  Gene/Insert name: Serotonin Transporter (SERT) (alt name: SLC6A4)
  Species: H. sapiens (human)
  Insert size (bp): 1985
  Mutation: V343T
  Entrez Gene: SLC6A4 (a.k.a. 5-HTT, 5-HTTLPR, 5HTT, HTT, OCD1, SERT, SERT1, hSERT)
  Promoter: CMV
  Cloning method: Restriction Enzyme; 5′ cloning site NHE1 (not destroyed); 3′ cloning site XHO1 (not destroyed)
  Sequencing primers: 5′ CMV Forward; 3′ EBV Reverse
Terms and licenses: Academic/Nonprofit Terms; Industry Terms: Not Available to Industry
Depositor comments: Please visit https://doi.org/10.1101/2021.04.19.440442 for bioRxiv preprint.
How to cite: pCEP4-SERTV343T-myc was a gift from Erik Procko (Addgene plasmid # 107484 ; http://n2t.net/addgene:107484 ; RRID:Addgene_107484)
