[The description below was written by a language model from this plasmid's Addgene catalogue record and pLannotate feature annotations shown in this document.]
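Description:
pCEP4-SERTV343T-myc is a mammalian expression plasmid built on the Invitrogen pCEP4 backbone, an Epstein-Barr virus-based episomal vector. The annotated 12,145 bp sequence carries the EBV oriP replication origin together with a full EBNA1 coding sequence. Together these allow the plasmid to replicate and persist extrachromosomally in permissive primate cells rather than relying on integration. Mammalian selection is provided by a hygromycin B phosphotransferase cassette driven by an HSV thymidine kinase promoter and ended by the TK polyadenylation signal. In E. coli the plasmid is maintained through a high-copy ColE1/pUC-type origin and the β-lactamase gene for ampicillin resistance. The short annotated fragments of herpesvirus genes, rop, the tetracycline resistance gene and SV40 large T antigen are most likely backbone remnants flanking the functional elements, not expressed parts.

The payload is a codon-optimized human serotonin transporter (SLC6A4/SERT) open reading frame, cloned between NheI and XhoI sites. It sits downstream of the human CMV immediate early enhancer and promoter, and because the plasmid is circular, the SV40 polyadenylation signal follows it. According to the record, a MYC epitope tag is inserted internally in extracellular loop 2; the feature table does not annotate it separately. An extracellular tag of this kind would allow transporter at the cell surface to be detected with an antibody. The transporter carries the V343T substitution, which the depositor describes as conferring a gain-of-function phenotype with decreased surface expression. The associated study used deep mutagenesis of the transporter to examine uptake of a non-native substrate and to identify conformationally dynamic regions, so this construct likely serves to characterise that individual mutant in cultured mammalian cells.
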