Features (pLannotate 1.2.2; 22 found; start..end, strand, type, name):
     14..148     -  polyA_signal   SV40 poly(A) signal: SV40 polyadenylation signal
    171..254     -  CDS            large T antigen (fragment): large T antigen from SV40 (simian virus 40)
    257..297     +  CDS            rop (fragment): Rop protein, which maintains plasmids at low copy number; rop
    409..427     -  misc_feature   MCS (fragment): pUC18/19 multiple cloning site
    873..2662    -  rep_origin     oriP: Epstein-Barr virus oriP replication origin (Yates et al., 2000)
   2663..2881    -  CDS            gL (fragment): GL_EBVB9 - Experimental evidence at protein level: Swiss-Prot protein existence level 1. The heterodimer glycoprotein H-glycoprotein L is required for the fusion of viral and plasma membranes leading to virus entry into the host cell. Acts as a functional inhibitor of gH and maintains gH in an inhibited form. Upon binding to host integrins, gL dissociates from gH leading to activation of the viral fusion glycoproteins gB and gH. Fusion of EBV with B-lymphocytes requires the additional receptor- binding protein gp42, which forms a complex with gH/gL. The heterodimer gH/gL targets also host EPHA
   2964..4889    -  CDS            EBNA1: Epstein-Barr nuclear antigen 1, also known as EBNA-1 crucial for latent viral infection, and for episomal amplification of vectors containing the oriP origin (Okita et al., 2013)
   4927..5271    -  CDS            BRRF2_EBVB9 (fragment): Protein inferred from homology: Swiss-Prot protein existence level 3. From Epstein-Barr virus (strain B95-8) (HHV-4) (Human herpesvirus 4).
   5274..5297    -  promoter       tet promoter (fragment): E. coli promoter for tetracycline efflux protein gene
   5410..5514    +  promoter       AmpR promoter: bla
   5515..6375    +  CDS            AmpR: β-lactamase; bla; confers resistance to ampicillin, carbenicillin, and related antibiotics
   6546..7134    +  rep_origin     ori: high-copy-number ColE1/pMB1/pBR322/pUC origin of replication
   7180..7338    -  CDS            TcR (fragment): tetracycline efflux protein; tet; confers resistance to tetracycline
   7459..7659    -  CDS            MDV035 (fragment): UL24_GAHVM - Protein inferred from homology: Swiss-Prot protein existence level 3. May play a role in the dispersal of host nucleolin from the nucleolus throughout the nucleus leading to a decrease in ribosome biogenesis. From Gallid herpesvirus 2 (strain Chicken/Md5/ATCC VR-987) (GaHV-2) (Marek's disease herpesvirus type 1).
   7648..7710    +  promoter       Mini-TK promoter: minimal herpes simplex virus (HSV) thymidine kinase promoter
   7753..8790    +  CDS            HygR: hygromycin B phosphotransferase confers resistance to hygromycin
   8832..8880    +  polyA_signal   HSV TK poly(A) signal: herpes simplex virus thymidine kinase polyadenylation signal (Cole and Stacy, 1985)
   9080..9304    +  CDS            gH (fragment): GH_HHV11 - Experimental evidence at protein level: Swiss-Prot protein existence level 1. The heterodimer glycoprotein H-glycoprotein L is required for the fusion of viral and plasma membranes leading to virus entry into the host cell. Following initial binding to host receptor, membrane fusion is mediated by the fusion machinery composed of gB and the heterodimer gH/gL. May also be involved in the fusion between the virion envelope and the outer nuclear membrane during virion morphogenesis. From Human herpesvirus 1 (strain 17) (HHV-1) (Human herpes simplex virus 1).
   9335..9360    -  CDS            bla(M) (fragment): β-lactamase lacking the signal sequence; bla(M); allows cytosolic expression of β-lactamase
   9534..9913    +  enhancer       CMV enhancer: human cytomegalovirus immediate early enhancer
   9915..10114   +  promoter       CMV promoter: human cytomegalovirus (CMV) immediate early promoter
  10172..12133   +  CDS            SLC6A4: SC6A4_HUMAN - Also known as HTT, SERT. Experimental evidence at protein level: Swiss-Prot protein existence level 1. Serotonin transporter whose primary function in the central nervous system involves the regulation of serotonergic signaling via transport of serotonin molecules from the synaptic cleft back into the pre-synaptic terminal for re-utilization. Plays a key role in mediating regulation of the availability of serotonin to other receptors of serotonergic systems. Terminates the action of serotonin and recycles it in a sodium-dependent manner. From Homo sapiens (Human).
>Addgene plasmid #107484 | pCEP4-SERTV343T-myc | depositor full sequence | sequence record 205658 | pCEP4-SERTV343T-myc sequence 12145 bps
GCCGGCAAGGCCGGATCCAGACATGATAAGATACATTGATGAGTTTGGACAAACCACAACTAGAATGCAG
TGAAAAAAATGCTTTATTTGTGAAATTTGTGATGCTATTGCTTTATTTGTAACCATTATAAGCTGCAATA
AACAAGTTAACAACAACAATTGCATTCATTTTATGTTTCAGGTTCAGGGGGAGGTGTGGGAGGTTTTTTA
AAGCAAGTAAAACCTCTACAAATGTGGTATGGCTGATTATGATCCGGCTGCCTCGCGCGTTTCGGTGATG
ACGGTGAAAACCTCTGACACATGCAGCTCCCGGAGACGGTCACAGCTTGTCTGTAAGCGGATGCCGGGAG
CAGACAAGCCCGTCAGGGCGCGTCAGCGGGTGTTGGCGGGTGTCGGGGCGCAGCCATGAGGTCGACTCTA
GAGGATCGATCCCCGCCCCGGACGAACTAAACCTGACTACGACATCTCTGCCCCTTCTTCGCGGGGCAGT
GCATGTAATCCCTTCAGTTGGTTGGTACAACTTGCCAACTGGGCCCTGTTCCACATGTGACACGGGGGGG
GACCAAACACAAAGGGGTTCTCTGACTGTAGTTGACATCCTTATAAATGGATGTGCACATTTGCCAACAC
TGAGTGGCTTTCATCCTGGAGCAGACTTTGCAGTCTGTGGACTGCAACACAACATTGCCTTTATGTGTAA
CTCTTGGCTGAAGCTCTTACACCAATGCTGGGGGACATGTACCTCCCAGGGGCCCAGGAAGACTACGGGA
GGCTACACCAACGTCAATCAGAGGGGCCTGTGTAGCTACCGATAAGCGGACCCTCAAGAGGGCATTAGCA
ATAGTGTTTATAAGGCCCCCTTGTTAACCCTAAACGGGTAGCATATGCTTCCCGGGTAGTAGTATATACT
ATCCAGACTAACCCTAATTCAATAGCATATGTTACCCAACGGGAAGCATATGCTATCGAATTAGGGTTAG
TAAAAGGGTCCTAAGGAACAGCGATATCTCCCACCCCATGAGCTGTCACGGTTTTATTTACATGGGGTCA
GGATTCCACGAGGGTAGTGAACCATTTTAGTCACAAGGGCAGTGGCTGAAGATCAAGGAGCGGGCAGTGA
ACTCTCCTGAATCTTCGCCTGCTTCTTCATTCTCCTTCGTTTAGCTAATAGAATAACTGCTGAGTTGTGA
ACAGTAAGGTGTATGTGAGGTGCTCGAAAACAAGGTTTCAGGTGACGCCCCCAGAATAAAATTTGGACGG
GGGGTTCAGTGGTGGCATTGTGCTATGACACCAATATAACCCTCACAAACCCCTTGGGCAATAAATACTA
GTGTAGGAATGAAACATTCTGAATATCTTTAACAATAGAAATCCATGGGGTGGGGACAAGCCGTAAAGAC
TGGATGTCCATCTCACACGAATTTATGGCTATGGGCAACACATAATCCTAGTGCAATATGATACTGGGGT
TATTAAGATGTGTCCCAGGCAGGGACCAAGACAGGTGAACCATGTTGTTACACTCTATTTGTAACAAGGG
GAAAGAGAGTGGACGCCGACAGCAGCGGACTCCACTGGTTGTCTCTAACACCCCCGAAAATTAAACGGGG
CTCCACGCCAATGGGGCCCATAAACAAAGACAAGTGGCCACTCTTTTTTTTGAAATTGTGGAGTGGGGGC
ACGCGTCAGCCCCCACACGCCGCCCTGCGGTTTTGGACTGTAAAATAAGGGTGTAATAACTTGGCTGATT
GTAACCCCGCTAACCACTGCGGTCAAACCACTTGCCCACAAAACCACTAATGGCACCCCGGGGAATACCT
GCATAAGTAGGTGGGCGGGCCAAGATAGGGGCGCGATTGCTGCGATCTGGAGGACAAATTACACACACTT
GCGCCTGAGCGCCAAGCACAGGGTTGTTGGTCCTCATATTCACGAGGTCGCTGAGAGCACGGTGGGCTAA
TGTTGCCATGGGTAGCATATACTACCCAAATATCTGGATAGCATATGCTATCCTAATCTATATCTGGGTA
GCATAGGCTATCCTAATCTATATCTGGGTAGCATATGCTATCCTAATCTATATCTGGGTAGTATATGCTA
TCCTAATTTATATCTGGGTAGCATAGGCTATCCTAATCTATATCTGGGTAGCATATGCTATCCTAATCTA
TATCTGGGTAGTATATGCTATCCTAATCTGTATCCGGGTAGCATATGCTATCCTAATAGAGATTAGGGTA
GTATATGCTATCCTAATTTATATCTGGGTAGCATATACTACCCAAATATCTGGATAGCATATGCTATCCT
AATCTATATCTGGGTAGCATATGCTATCCTAATCTATATCTGGGTAGCATAGGCTATCCTAATCTATATC
TGGGTAGCATATGCTATCCTAATCTATATCTGGGTAGTATATGCTATCCTAATTTATATCTGGGTAGCAT
AGGCTATCCTAATCTATATCTGGGTAGCATATGCTATCCTAATCTATATCTGGGTAGTATATGCTATCCT
AATCTGTATCCGGGTAGCATATGCTATCCTCATGCATATACAGTCAGCATATGATACCCAGTAGTAGAGT
GGGAGTGCTATCCTTTGCATATGCCGCCACCTCCCAAGGGGGCGTGAATTTTCGCTGCTTGTCCTTTTCC
TGCTGGTTGCTCCCATTCTTAGGTGAATTTAAGGAGGCCAGGCTAAAGCCGTCGCATGTCTGATTGCTCA
CCAGGTAAATGTCGCTAATGTTTTCCAACGCGAGAAGGTGTTGAGCGCGGAGCTGAGTGACGTGACAACA
TGGGTATGCCCAATTGCCCCATGTTGGGAGGACGAAAATGGTGACAAGACAGATGGCCAGAAATACACCA
ACAGCACGCATGATGTCTACTGGGGATTTATTCTTTAGTGCGGGGGAATACACGGCTTTTAATACGATTG
AGGGCGTCTCCTAACAAGTTACATCACTCCTGCCCTTCCTCACCCTCATCTCCATCACCTCCTTCATCTC
CGTCATCTCCGTCATCACCCTCCGCGGCAGCCCCTTCCACCATAGGTGGAAACCAGGGAGGCAAATCTAC
TCCATCGTCAAAGCTGCACACAGTCACCCTGATATTGCAGGTAGGAGCGGGCTTTGTCATAACAAGGTCC
TTAATCGCATCCTTCAAAACCTCAGCAAATATATGAGTTTGTAAAAAGACCATGAAATAACAGACAATGG
ACTCCCTTAGCGGGCCAGGTTGTGGGCCGGGTCCAGGGGCCATTCCAAAGGGGAGACGACTCAATGGTGT
AAGACGACATTGTGGAATAGCAAGGGCAGTTCCTCGCCTTAGGTTGTAAAGGGAGGTCTTACTACCTCCA
TATACGAACACACCGGCGACCCAAGTTCCTTCGTCGGTAGTCCTTTCTACGTGACTCCTAGCCAGGAGAG
CTCTTAAACCTTCTGCAATGTTCTCAAATTTCGGGTTGGAACCTCCTTGACCACGATGCTTTCCAAACCA
CCCTCCTTTTTTGCGCCTGCCTCCATCACCCTGACCCCGGGGTCCAGTGCTTGGGCCTTCTCCTGGGTCA
TCTGCGGGGCCCTGCTCTATCGCTCCCGGGGGCACGTCAGGCTCACCATCTGGGCCACCTTCTTGGTGGT
ATTCAAAATAATCGGCTTCCCCTACAGGGTGGAAAAATGGCCTTCTACCTGGAGGGGGCCTGCGCGGTGG
AGACCCGGATGATGATGACTGACTACTGGGACTCCTGGGCCTCTTTTCTCCACGTCCACGACCTCTCCCC
CTGGCTCTTTCACGACTTCCCCCCCTGGCTCTTTCACGTCCTCTACCCCGGCGGCCTCCACTACCTCCTC
GACCCCGGCCTCCACTACCTCCTCGACCCCGGCCTCCACTGCCTCCTCGACCCCGGCCTCCACCTCCTGC
TCCTGCCCCTCCTGCTCCTGCCCCTCCTCCTGCTCCTGCCCCTCCTGCCCCTCCTGCTCCTGCCCCTCCT
GCCCCTCCTGCTCCTGCCCCTCCTGCCCCTCCTGCTCCTGCCCCTCCTGCCCCTCCTCCTGCTCCTGCCC
CTCCTGCCCCTCCTCCTGCTCCTGCCCCTCCTGCCCCTCCTGCTCCTGCCCCTCCTGCCCCTCCTGCTCC
TGCCCCTCCTGCCCCTCCTGCTCCTGCCCCTCCTGCTCCTGCCCCTCCTGCTCCTGCCCCTCCTGCTCCT
GCCCCTCCTGCCCCTCCTGCCCCTCCTCCTGCTCCTGCCCCTCCTGCTCCTGCCCCTCCTGCCCCTCCTG
CCCCTCCTGCTCCTGCCCCTCCTCCTGCTCCTGCCCCTCCTGCCCCTCCTGCCCCTCCTCCTGCTCCTGC
CCCTCCTGCCCCTCCTCCTGCTCCTGCCCCTCCTCCTGCTCCTGCCCCTCCTGCCCCTCCTGCCCCTCCT
CCTGCTCCTGCCCCTCCTGCCCCTCCTCCTGCTCCTGCCCCTCCTCCTGCTCCTGCCCCTCCTGCCCCTC
CTGCCCCTCCTCCTGCTCCTGCCCCTCCTCCTGCTCCTGCCCCTCCTGCCCCTCCTGCCCCTCCTGCCCC
TCCTCCTGCTCCTGCCCCTCCTCCTGCTCCTGCCCCTCCTGCTCCTGCCCCTCCCGCTCCTGCTCCTGCT
CCTGTTCCACCGTGGGTCCCTTTGCAGCCAATGCAACTTGGACGTTTTTGGGGTCTCCGGACACCATCTC
TATGTCTTGGCCCTGATCCTGAGCCGCCCGGGGCTCCTGGTCTTCCGCCTCCTCGTCCTCGTCCTCTTCC
CCGTCCTCGTCCATGGTTATCACCCCCTCTTCTTTGAGGTCCACTGCCGCCGGAGCCTTCTGGTCCAGAT
GTGTCTCCCTTCTCTCCTAGGCCATTTCCAGGTCCTGTACCTGGCCCCTCGTCAGACATGATTCACACTA
AAAGAGATCAATAGACATCTTTATTAGACGACGCTCAGTGAATACAGGGAGTGCAGACTCCTGCCCCCTC
CAACAGCCCCCCCACCCTCATCCCCTTCATGGTCGCTGTCAGACAGATCCAGGTCTGAAAATTCCCCATC
CTCCGAACCATCCTCGTCCTCATCACCAATTACTCGCAGCCCGGAAAACTCCCGCTGAACATCCTCAAGA
TTTGCGTCCTGAGCCTCAAGCCAGGCCTCAAATTCCTCGTCCCCCTTTTTGCTGGACGGTAGGGATGGGG
ATTCTCGGGACCCCTCCTCTTCCTCTTCAAGGTCACCAGACAGAGATGCTACTGGGGCAACGGAAGAAAA
GCTGGGTGCGGCCTGTGAGGATCAGCTTATCGATGATAAGCTGTCAAACATGAGAATTCTTGAAGACGAA
AGGGCCTCGTGATACGCCTATTTTTATAGGTTAATGTCATGATAATAATGGTTTCTTAGACGTCAGGTGG
CACTTTTCGGGGAAATGTGCGCGGAACCCCTATTTGTTTATTTTTCTAAATACATTCAAATATGTATCCG
CTCATGAGACAATAACCCTGATAAATGCTTCAATAATATTGAAAAAGGAAGAGTATGAGTATTCAACATT
TCCGTGTCGCCCTTATTCCCTTTTTTGCGGCATTTTGCCTTCCTGTTTTTGCTCACCCAGAAACGCTGGT
GAAAGTAAAAGATGCTGAAGATCAGTTGGGTGCACGAGTGGGTTACATCGAACTGGATCTCAACAGCGGT
AAGATCCTTGAGAGTTTTCGCCCCGAAGAACGTTTTCCAATGATGAGCACTTTTAAAGTTCTGCTATGTG
GCGCGGTATTATCCCGTGTTGACGCCGGGCAAGAGCAACTCGGTCGCCGCATACACTATTCTCAGAATGA
CTTGGTTGAGTACTCACCAGTCACAGAAAAGCATCTTACGGATGGCATGACAGTAAGAGAATTATGCAGT
GCTGCCATAACCATGAGTGATAACACTGCGGCCAACTTACTTCTGACAACGATCGGAGGACCGAAGGAGC
TAACCGCTTTTTTGCACAACATGGGGGATCATGTAACTCGCCTTGATCGTTGGGAACCGGAGCTGAATGA
AGCCATACCAAACGACGAGCGTGACACCACGATGCCTGCAGCAATGGCAACAACGTTGCGCAAACTATTA
ACTGGCGAACTACTTACTCTAGCTTCCCGGCAACAATTAATAGACTGGATGGAGGCGGATAAAGTTGCAG
GACCACTTCTGCGCTCGGCCCTTCCGGCTGGCTGGTTTATTGCTGATAAATCTGGAGCCGGTGAGCGTGG
GTCTCGCGGTATCATTGCAGCACTGGGGCCAGATGGTAAGCCCTCCCGTATCGTAGTTATCTACACGACG
GGGAGTCAGGCAACTATGGATGAACGAAATAGACAGATCGCTGAGATAGGTGCCTCACTGATTAAGCATT
GGTAACTGTCAGACCAAGTTTACTCATATATACTTTAGATTGATTTAAAACTTCATTTTTAATTTAAAAG
GATCTAGGTGAAGATCCTTTTTGATAATCTCATGACCAAAATCCCTTAACGTGAGTTTTCGTTCCACTGA
GCGTCAGACCCCGTAGAAAAGATCAAAGGATCTTCTTGAGATCCTTTTTTTCTGCGCGTAATCTGCTGCT
TGCAAACAAAAAAACCACCGCTACCAGCGGTGGTTTGTTTGCCGGATCAAGAGCTACCAACTCTTTTTCC
GAAGGTAACTGGCTTCAGCAGAGCGCAGATACCAAATACTGTCCTTCTAGTGTAGCCGTAGTTAGGCCAC
CACTTCAAGAACTCTGTAGCACCGCCTACATACCTCGCTCTGCTAATCCTGTTACCAGTGGCTGCTGCCA
GTGGCGATAAGTCGTGTCTTACCGGGTTGGACTCAAGACGATAGTTACCGGATAAGGCGCAGCGGTCGGG
CTGAACGGGGGGTTCGTGCACACAGCCCAGCTTGGAGCGAACGACCTACACCGAACTGAGATACCTACAG
CGTGAGCTATGAGAAAGCGCCACGCTTCCCGAAGGGAGAAAGGCGGACAGGTATCCGGTAAGCGGCAGGG
TCGGAACAGGAGAGCGCACGAGGGAGCTTCCAGGGGGAAACGCCTGGTATCTTTATAGTCCTGTCGGGTT
TCGCCACCTCTGACTTGAGCGTCGATTTTTGTGATGCTCGTCAGGGGGGCGGAGCCTATGGAAAAACGCC
AGCAACGCGGCCTTTTTACGGTTCCTGGCCTTTTGCTGGCCTTGAAGCTGTCCCTGATGGTCGTCATCTA
CCTGCCTGGACAGCATGGCCTGCAACGCGGGCATCCCGATGCCGCCGGAAGCGAGAAGAATCATAATGGG
GAAGGCCATCCAGCCTCGCGTCGCGAACGCCAGCAAGACGTAGCCCAGCGCGTCGGCCCCGAGATGCGCC
GCGTGCGGCTGCTGGAGATGGCGGACGCGATGGATATGTTCTGCCAAGGGTTGGTTTGCGCATTCACAGT
TCTCCGCAAGAATTGATTGGCTCCAATTCTTGGAGTGGTGAATCCGTTAGCGAGGTGCCGCCCTGCTTCA
TCCCCGTGGCCCGTTGCTCGCGTTTGCTGGCGGTGTCCCCGGAAGAAATATATTTGCATGTCTTTAGTTC
TATGATGACACAAACCCCGCCCAGCGTCTTGTCATTGGCGAATTCGAACACGCAGATGCAGTCGGGGCGG
CGCGGTCCGAGGTCCACTTCGCATATTAAGGTGACGCGTGTGGCCTCGAACACCGAGCGACCCTGCAGCG
ACCCGCTTAACAGCGTCAACAGCGTGCCGCAGATCCCGGGGGGCAATGAGATATGAAAAAGCCTGAACTC
ACCGCGACGTCTGTCGAGAAGTTTCTGATCGAAAAGTTCGACAGCGTCTCCGACCTGATGCAGCTCTCGG
AGGGCGAAGAATCTCGTGCTTTCAGCTTCGATGTAGGAGGGCGTGGATATGTCCTGCGGGTAAATAGCTG
CGCCGATGGTTTCTACAAAGATCGTTATGTTTATCGGCACTTTGCATCGGCCGCGCTCCCGATTCCGGAA
GTGCTTGACATTGGGGAATTCAGCGAGAGCCTGACCTATTGCATCTCCCGCCGTGCACAGGGTGTCACGT
TGCAAGACCTGCCTGAAACCGAACTGCCCGCTGTTCTGCAGCCGGTCGCGGAGGCCATGGATGCGATCGC
TGCGGCCGATCTTAGCCAGACGAGCGGGTTCGGCCCATTCGGACCGCAAGGAATCGGTCAATACACTACA
TGGCGTGATTTCATATGCGCGATTGCTGATCCCCATGTGTATCACTGGCAAACTGTGATGGACGACACCG
TCAGTGCGTCCGTCGCGCAGGCTCTCGATGAGCTGATGCTTTGGGCCGAGGACTGCCCCGAAGTCCGGCA
CCTCGTGCACGCGGATTTCGGCTCCAACAATGTCCTGACGGACAATGGCCGCATAACAGCGGTCATTGAC
TGGAGCGAGGCGATGTTCGGGGATTCCCAATACGAGGTCGCCAACATCTTCTTCTGGAGGCCGTGGTTGG
CTTGTATGGAGCAGCAGACGCGCTACTTCGAGCGGAGGCATCCGGAGCTTGCAGGATCGCCGCGGCTCCG
GGCGTATATGCTCCGCATTGGTCTTGACCAACTCTATCAGAGCTTGGTTGACGGCAATTTCGATGATGCA
GCTTGGGCGCAGGGTCGATGCGACGCAATCGTCCGATCCGGAGCCGGGACTGTCGGGCGTACACAAATCG
CCCGCAGAAGCGCGGCCGTCTGGACCGATGGCTGTGTAGAAGTACTCGCCGATAGTGGAAACCGACGCCC
CAGCACTCGTCCGGATCGGGAGATGGGGGAGGCTAACTGAAACACGGAAGGAGACAATACCGGAAGGAAC
CCGCGCTATGACGGCAATAAAAAGACAGAATAAAACGCACGGGTGTTGGGTCGTTTGTTCATAAACGCGG
GGTTCGGTCCCAGGGCTGGCACTCTGTCGATACCCCACCGAGACCCCATTGGGGCCAATACGCCCGCGTT
TCTTCCTTTTCCCCACCCCACCCCCCAAGTTCGGGTGAAGGCCCAGGGCTCGCAGCCAACGTCGGGGCGG
CAGGCCCTGCCATAGCCACTGGCCCCGTGGGTTAGGGACGGGGTCCCCCATGGGGAATGGTTTATGGTTC
GTGGGGGTTATTATTTTGGGCGTTGCGTGGGGTCAGGTCCACGACTGGACTGAGCAGACAGACCCATGGT
TTTTGGATGGCCTGGGCATGGACCGCATGTACTGGCGCGACACGAACACCGGGCGTCTGTGGCTGCCAAA
CACCCCCGACCCCCAAAAACCACCGCGCGGATTTCTGGCGTGCCAAGCTAGTCGACCAATTCTCATGTTT
GACAGCTTATCATCGCAGATCCGGGCAACGTTGTTGCCATTGCTGCAGGCGCAGAACTGGTAGGTATGGA
AGATCTATACATTGAATCAATATTGGCAATTAGCCATATTAGTCATTGGTTATATAGCATAAATCAATAT
TGGCTATTGGCCATTGCATACGTTGTATCTATATCATAATATGTACATTTATATTGGCTCATGTCCAATA
TGACCGCCATGTTGACATTGATTATTGACTAGTTATTAATAGTAATCAATTACGGGGTCATTAGTTCATA
GCCCATATATGGAGTTCCGCGTTACATAACTTACGGTAAATGGCCCGCCTGGCTGACCGCCCAACGACCC
CCGCCCATTGACGTCAATAATGACGTATGTTCCCATAGTAACGCCAATAGGGACTTTCCATTGACGTCAA
TGGGTGGAGTATTTACGGTAAACTGCCCACTTGGCAGTACATCAAGTGTATCATATGCCAAGTCCGCCCC
CTATTGACGTCAATGACGGTAAATGGCCCGCCTGGCATTATGCCCAGTACATGACCTTACGGGACTTTCC
TACTTGGCAGTACATCTACGTATTAGTCATCGCTATTACCATGGTGATGCGGTTTTGGCAGTACACCAAT
GGGCGTGGATAGCGGTTTGACTCACGGGGATTTCCAAGTCTCCACCCCATTGACGTCAATGGGAGTTTGT
TTTGGCACCAAAATCAACGGGACTTTCCAAAATGTCGTAATAACCCCGCCCCGTTGACGCAAATGGGCGG
TAGGCGTGTACGGTGGGAGGTCTATATAAGCAGAGCTCGTTTAGTGAACCGTCAGATCTCTAGAAGCTGG
GTACCAGCTGCTAGCGCCACCATGGAGACCACCCCCCTGAACAGTCAAAAGCAACTCTCTGCCTGTGAGG
ATGGAGAGGACTGTCAGGAGAATGGCGTTCTTCAAAAGGTTGTACCCACCCCTGGAGATAAGGTGGAAAG
CGGCCAGATTTCCAACGGCTACAGCGCCGTGCCATCACCTGGAGCCGGGGATGATACACGGCACAGCATT
CCCGCAACCACCACGACACTGGTTGCAGAGCTTCACCAGGGCGAGAGGGAGACGTGGGGCAAAAAGGTAG
ATTTTCTGCTTTCCGTGATCGGTTACGCGGTCGATCTGGGGAACGTGTGGAGGTTCCCTTACATTTGTTA
CCAAAACGGAGGGGGTGCCTTCTTGCTGCCCTACACAATTATGGCGATTTTTGGGGGTATCCCGCTCTTC
TACATGGAACTGGCCTTGGGTCAGTACCACCGGAACGGCTGCATTAGCATTTGGCGCAAGATATGCCCCA
TTTTCAAGGGAATCGGATACGCAATCTGTATAATCGCGTTCTATATTGCATCATATTACAACACCATCAT
GGCCTGGGCCCTTTATTACTTGATCAGCAGTTTCACCGACCAATTGCCGTGGACGAGCTGTAAGAACTCA
TGGAATACCGGGAACTGTACCAACTACTTCTCTGAGGACAGCTCAGGAGGTAGCGGGGGTGAACAGAAGC
TGATTAGCGAGGAGGACTTGGGCAGTCCAGGCGGAAGCGGCAACATCACTTGGACACTCCATAGTACGAG
CCCCGCAGAGGAGTTTTACACCAGGCACGTACTGCAGATTCATAGGAGCAAGGGTCTGCAAGACCTGGGC
GGTATTAGCTGGCAGCTCGCATTGTGCATAATGTTGATCTTTACGGTGATCTATTTCTCTATCTGGAAGG
GAGTAAAGACATCCGGCAAGGTGGTGTGGGTGACGGCGACCTTCCCCTACATTATACTCAGCGTGTTGTT
GGTGAGGGGGGCAACCCTGCCTGGGGCCTGGCGAGGCGTGCTGTTCTATCTCAAGCCAAACTGGCAGAAG
CTTCTTGAAACCGGAGTGTGGATCGACGCGGCCGCGCAAATCTTCTTTTCCCTCGGTCCCGGCTTCGGGA
CCCTTCTGGCATTCGCAAGCTACAACAAGTTCAACAATAACTGCTACCAGGACGCCCTCGTGACAAGTGT
AGTGAACTGCATGACCTCTTTCGTGAGCGGGTTTGTGATCTTCACAGTACTCGGATATATGGCTGAGATG
AGGAACGAAGATGTTAGTGAGGTTGCCAAAGACGCTGGCCCGAGCCTGTTGTTCATCACATACGCCGAGG
CTATCGCGAACATGCCCGCATCTACTTTCTTCGCCATCATCTTTTTCCTGATGCTGATAACCCTTGGGCT
GGATAGCACCTTCGCCGGACTGGAGGGTGTCATCACTGCCGTTCTCGACGAGTTCCCCCATGTGTGGGCC
AAGCGACGGGAAAGGTTCGTGCTGGCCGTCGTAATCACATGCTTCTTCGGCTCACTGGTGACCCTTACCT
TTGGCGGTGCGTACGTGGTCAAGCTGCTCGAAGAGTACGCCACTGGACCGGCGGTTCTGACCGTGGCATT
GATCGAGGCCGTGGCCGTAAGCTGGTTTTACGGCATCACGCAGTTCTGTAGGGACGTGAAAGAGATGCTG
GGCTTTTCTCCCGGTTGGTTTTGGAGGATTTGTTGGGTAGCAATTAGCCCCCTGTTTCTCCTTTTCATTA
TTTGCTCTTTTCTGATGTCTCCACCGCAGCTCCGACTGTTTCAGTACAACTACCCCTACTGGTCAATTAT
CCTGGGCTATTGTATCGGCACCTCAAGTTTCATCTGCATCCCCACATACATCGCATACAGACTGATAATT
ACGCCCGGTACTTTTAAGGAGCGAATCATTAAAAGCATAACCCCCGAAACCCCCACCGAGATCCCTTGTG
GCGATATAAGACTCAATGCGGTCTAATAGCTCGAG
