>Addgene plasmid #107484 | pCEP4-SERTV343T-myc | addgene partial sequence | sequence record 205657 | Addgene Partial NGS Result
CCGCTCCTGCTCCTGCTCCTGTTCCACCGTGGGTCCCTTTGCAGCCAATGCAACTTGGACGTTTTTGGGG
TCTCCGGACACCATCTCTATGTCTTGGCCCTGATCCTGAGCCGCCCGGGGCTCCTGGTCTTCCGCCTCCT
CGTCCTCGTCCTCTTCCCCGTCCTCGTCCATGGTTATCACCCCCTCTTCTTTGAGGTCCACTGCCGCCGG
AGCCTTCTGGTCCAGATGTGTCTCCCTTCTCTCCTAGGCCATTTCCAGGTCCTGTACCTGGCCCCTCGTC
AGACATGATTCACACTAAAAGAGATCAATAGACATCTTTATTAGACGACGCTCAGTGAATACAGGGAGTG
CAGACTCCTGCCCCCTCCAACAGCCCCCCCACCCTCATCCCCTTCATGGTCGCTGTCAGACAGATCCAGG
TCTGAAAATTCCCCATCCTCCGAACCATCCTCGTCCTCATCACCAATTACTCGCAGCCCGGAAAACTCCC
GCTGAACATCCTCAAGATTTGCGTCCTGAGCCTCAAGCCAGGCCTCAAATTCCTCGTCCCCCTTTTTGCT
GGACGGTAGGGATGGGGATTCTCGGGACCCCTCCTCTTCCTCTTCAAGGTCACCAGACAGAGATGCTACT
GGGGCAACGGAAGAAAAGCTGGGTGCGGCCTGTGAGGATCAGCTTATCGATGATAAGCTGTCAAACATGA
GAATTCTTGAAGACGAAAGGGCCTCGTGATACGCCTATTTTTATAGGTTAATGTCATGATAATAATGGTT
TCTTAGACGTCAGGTGGCACTTTTCGGGGAAATGTGCGCGGAACCCCTATTTGTTTATTTTTCTAAATAC
ATTCAAATATGTATCCGCTCATGAGACAATAACCCTGATAAATGCTTCAATAATATTGAAAAAGGAAGAG
TATGAGTATTCAACATTTCCGTGTCGCCCTTATTCCCTTTTTTGCGGCATTTTGCCTTCCTGTTTTTGCT
CACCCAGAAACGCTGGTGAAAGTAAAAGATGCTGAAGATCAGTTGGGTGCACGAGTGGGTTACATCGAAC
TGGATCTCAACAGCGGTAAGATCCTTGAGAGTTTTCGCCCCGAAGAACGTTTTCCAATGATGAGCACTTT
TAAAGTTCTGCTATGTGGCGCGGTATTATCCCGTGTTGACGCCGGGCAAGAGCAACTCGGTCGCCGCATA
CACTATTCTCAGAATGACTTGGTTGAGTACTCACCAGTCACAGAAAAGCATCTTACGGATGGCATGACAG
TAAGAGAATTATGCAGTGCTGCCATAACCATGAGTGATAACACTGCGGCCAACTTACTTCTGACAACGAT
CGGAGGACCGAAGGAGCTAACCGCTTTTTTGCACAACATGGGGGATCATGTAACTCGCCTTGATCGTTGG
GAACCGGAGCTGAATGAAGCCATACCAAACGACGAGCGTGACACCACGATGCCTGCAGCAATGGCAACAA
CGTTGCGCAAACTATTAACTGGCGAACTACTTACTCTAGCTTCCCGGCAACAATTAATAGACTGGATGGA
GGCGGATAAAGTTGCAGGACCACTTCTGCGCTCGGCCCTTCCGGCTGGCTGGTTTATTGCTGATAAATCT
GGAGCCGGTGAGCGTGGGTCTCGCGGTATCATTGCAGCACTGGGGCCAGATGGTAAGCCCTCCCGTATCG
TAGTTATCTACACGACGGGGAGTCAGGCAACTATGGATGAACGAAATAGACAGATCGCTGAGATAGGTGC
CTCACTGATTAAGCATTGGTAACTGTCAGACCAAGTTTACTCATATATACTTTAGATTGATTTAAAACTT
CATTTTTAATTTAAAAGGATCTAGGTGAAGATCCTTTTTGATAATCTCATGACCAAAATCCCTTAACGTG
AGTTTTCGTTCCACTGAGCGTCAGACCCCGTAGAAAAGATCAAAGGATCTTCTTGAGATCCTTTTTTTCT
GCGCGTAATCTGCTGCTTGCAAACAAAAAAACCACCGCTACCAGCGGTGGTTTGTTTGCCGGATCAAGAG
CTACCAACTCTTTTTCCGAAGGTAACTGGCTTCAGCAGAGCGCAGATACCAAATACTGTCCTTCTAGTGT
AGCCGTAGTTAGGCCACCACTTCAAGAACTCTGTAGCACCGCCTACATACCTCGCTCTGCTAATCCTGTT
ACCAGTGGCTGCTGCCAGTGGCGATAAGTCGTGTCTTACCGGGTTGGACTCAAGACGATAGTTACCGGAT
AAGGCGCAGCGGTCGGGCTGAACGGGGGGTTCGTGCACACAGCCCAGCTTGGAGCGAACGACCTACACCG
AACTGAGATACCTACAGCGTGAGCTATGAGAAAGCGCCACGCTTCCCGAAGGGAGAAAGGCGGACAGGTA
TCCGGTAAGCGGCAGGGTCGGAACAGGAGAGCGCACGAGGGAGCTTCCAGGGGGAAACGCCTGGTATCTT
TATAGTCCTGTCGGGTTTCGCCACCTCTGACTTGAGCGTCGATTTTTGTGATGCTCGTCAGGGGGGCGGA
GCCTATGGAAAAACGCCAGCAACGCGGCCTTTTTACGGTTCCTGGCCTTTTGCTGGCCTTGAAGCTGTCC
CTGATGGTCGTCATCTACCTGCCTGGACAGCATGGCCTGCAACGCGGGCATCCCGATGCCGCCGGAAGCG
AGAAGAATCATAATGGGGAAGGCCATCCAGCCTCGCGTCGCGAACGCCAGCAAGACGTAGCCCAGCGCGT
CGGCCCCGAGATGCGCCGCGTGCGGCTGCTGGAGATGGCGGACGCGATGGATATGTTCTGCCAAGGGTTG
GTTTGCGCATTCACAGTTCTCCGCAAGAATTGATTGGCTCCAATTCTTGGAGTGGTGAATCCGTTAGCGA
GGTGCCGCCCTGCTTCATCCCCGTGGCCCGTTGCTCGCGTTTGCTGGCGGTGTCCCCGGAAGAAATATAT
TTGCATGTCTTTAGTTCTATGATGACACAAACCCCGCCCAGCGTCTTGTCATTGGCGAATTCGAACACGC
AGATGCAGTCGGGGCGGCGCGGTCCGAGGTCCACTTCGCATATTAAGGTGACGCGTGTGGCCTCGAACAC
CGAGCGACCCTGCAGCGACCCGCTTAACAGCGTCAACAGCGTGCCGCAGATCCCGGGGGGCAATGAGATA
TGAAAAAGCCTGAACTCACCGCGACGTCTGTCGAGAAGTTTCTGATCGAAAAGTTCGACAGCGTCTCCGA
CCTGATGCAGCTCTCGGAGGGCGAAGAATCTCGTGCTTTCAGCTTCGATGTAGGAGGGCGTGGATATGTC
CTGCGGGTAAATAGCTGCGCCGATGGTTTCTACAAAGATCGTTATGTTTATCGGCACTTTGCATCGGCCG
CGCTCCCGATTCCGGAAGTGCTTGACATTGGGGAATTCAGCGAGAGCCTGACCTATTGCATCTCCCGCCG
TGCACAGGGTGTCACGTTGCAAGACCTGCCTGAAACCGAACTGCCCGCTGTTCTGCAGCCGGTCGCGGAG
GCCATGGATGCGATCGCTGCGGCCGATCTTAGCCAGACGAGCGGGTTCGGCCCATTCGGACCGCAAGGAA
TCGGTCAATACACTACATGGCGTGATTTCATATGCGCGATTGCTGATCCCCATGTGTATCACTGGCAAAC
TGTGATGGACGACACCGTCAGTGCGTCCGTCGCGCAGGCTCTCGATGAGCTGATGCTTTGGGCCGAGGAC
TGCCCCGAAGTCCGGCACCTCGTGCACGCGGATTTCGGCTCCAACAATGTCCTGACGGACAATGGCCGCA
TAACAGCGGTCATTGACTGGAGCGAGGCGATGTTCGGGGATTCCCAATACGAGGTCGCCAACATCTTCTT
CTGGAGGCCGTGGTTGGCTTGTATGGAGCAGCAGACGCGCTACTTCGAGCGGAGGCATCCGGAGCTTGCA
GGATCGCCGCGGCTCCGGGCGTATATGCTCCGCATTGGTCTTGACCAACTCTATCAGAGCTTGGTTGACG
GCAATTTCGATGATGCAGCTTGGGCGCAGGGTCGATGCGACGCAATCGTCCGATCCGGAGCCGGGACTGT
CGGGCGTACACAAATCGCCCGCAGAAGCGCGGCCGTCTGGACCGATGGCTGTGTAGAAGTACTCGCCGAT
AGTGGAAACCGACGCCCCAGCACTCGTCCGGATCGGGAGATGGGGGAGGCTAACTGAAACACGGAAGGAG
ACAATACCGGAAGGAACCCGCGCTATGACGGCAATAAAAAGACAGAATAAAACGCACGGGTGTTGGGTCG
TTTGTTCATAAACGCGGGGTTCGGTCCCAGGGCTGGCACTCTGTCGATACCCCACCGAGACCCCATTGGG
GCCAATACGCCCGCGTTTCTTCCTTTTCCCCACCCCACCCCCCAAGTTCGGGTGAAGGCCCAGGGCTCGC
AGCCAACGTCGGGGCGGCAGGCCCTGCCATAGCCACTGGCCCCGTGGGTTAGGGACGGGGTCCCCCATGG
GGAATGGTTTATGGTTCGTGGGGGTTATTATTTTGGGCGTTGCGTGGGGTCAGGTCCACGACTGGACTGA
GCAGACAGACCCATGGTTTTTGGATGGCCTGGGCATGGACCGCATGTACTGGCGCGACACGAACACCGGG
CGTCTGTGGCTGCCAAACACCCCCGACCCCCAAAAACCACCGCGCGGATTTCTGGCGTGCCAAGCTAGTC
GACCAATTCTCATGTTTGACAGCTTATCATCGCAGATCCGGGCAACGTTGTTGCCATTGCTGCAGGCGCA
GAACTGGTAGGTATGGAAGATCTATACATTGAATCAATATTGGCAATTAGCCATATTAGTCATTGGTTAT
ATAGCATAAATCAATATTGGCTATTGGCCATTGCATACGTTGTATCTATATCATAATATGTACATTTATA
TTGGCTCATGTCCAATATGACCGCCATGTTGACATTGATTATTGACTAGTTATTAATAGTAATCAATTAC
GGGGTCATTAGTTCATAGCCCATATATGGAGTTCCGCGTTACATAACTTACGGTAAATGGCCCGCCTGGC
TGACCGCCCAACGACCCCCGCCCATTGACGTCAATAATGACGTATGTTCCCATAGTAACGCCAATAGGGA
CTTTCCATTGACGTCAATGGGTGGAGTATTTACGGTAAACTGCCCACTTGGCAGTACATCAAGTGTATCA
TATGCCAAGTCCGCCCCCTATTGACGTCAATGACGGTAAATGGCCCGCCTGGCATTATGCCCAGTACATG
ACCTTACGGGACTTTCCTACTTGGCAGTACATCTACGTATTAGTCATCGCTATTACCATGGTGATGCGGT
TTTGGCAGTACACCAATGGGCGTGGATAGCGGTTTGACTCACGGGGATTTCCAAGTCTCCACCCCATTGA
CGTCAATGGGAGTTTGTTTTGGCACCAAAATCAACGGGACTTTCCAAAATGTCGTAATAACCCCGCCCCG
TTGACGCAAATGGGCGGTAGGCGTGTACGGTGGGAGGTCTATATAAGCAGAGCTCGTTTAGTGAACCGTC
AGATCTCTAGAAGCTGGGTACCAGCTGCTAGCGCCACCATGGAGACCACCCCCCTGAACAGTCAAAAGCA
ACTCTCTGCCTGTGAGGATGGAGAGGACTGTCAGGAGAATGGCGTTCTTCAAAAGGTTGTACCCACCCCT
GGAGATAAGGTGGAAAGCGGCCAGATTTCCAACGGCTACAGCGCCGTGCCATCACCTGGAGCCGGGGATG
ATACACGGCACAGCATTCCCGCAACCACCACGACACTGGTTGCAGAGCTTCACCAGGGCGAGAGGGAGAC
GTGGGGCAAAAAGGTAGATTTTCTGCTTTCCGTGATCGGTTACGCGGTCGATCTGGGGAACGTGTGGAGG
TTCCCTTACATTTGTTACCAAAACGGAGGGGGTGCCTTCTTGCTGCCCTACACAATTATGGCGATTTTTG
GGGGTATCCCGCTCTTCTACATGGAACTGGCCTTGGGTCAGTACCACCGGAACGGCTGCATTAGCATTTG
GCGCAAGATATGCCCCATTTTCAAGGGAATCGGATACGCAATCTGTATAATCGCGTTCTATATTGCATCA
TATTACAACACCATCATGGCCTGGGCCCTTTATTACTTGATCAGCAGTTTCACCGACCAATTGCCGTGGA
CGAGCTGTAAGAACTCATGGAATACCGGGAACTGTACCAACTACTTCTCTGAGGACAGCTCAGGAGGTAG
CGGGGGTGAACAGAAGCTGATTAGCGAGGAGGACTTGGGCAGTCCAGGCGGAAGCGGCAACATCACTTGG
ACACTCCATAGTACGAGCCCCGCAGAGGAGTTTTACACCAGGCACGTACTGCAGATTCATAGGAGCAAGG
GTCTGCAAGACCTGGGCGGTATTAGCTGGCAGCTCGCATTGTGCATAATGTTGATCTTTACGGTGATCTA
TTTCTCTATCTGGAAGGGAGTAAAGACATCCGGCAAGGTGGTGTGGGTGACGGCGACCTTCCCCTACATT
ATACTCAGCGTGTTGTTGGTGAGGGGGGCAACCCTGCCTGGGGCCTGGCGAGGCGTGCTGTTCTATCTCA
AGCCAAACTGGCAGAAGCTTCTTGAAACCGGAGTGTGGATCGACGCGGCCGCGCAAATCTTCTTTTCCCT
CGGTCCCGGCTTCGGGACCCTTCTGGCATTCGCAAGCTACAACAAGTTCAACAATAACTGCTACCAGGAC
GCCCTCGTGACAAGTGTAGTGAACTGCATGACCTCTTTCGTGAGCGGGTTTGTGATCTTCACAGTACTCG
GATATATGGCTGAGATGAGGAACGAAGATGTTAGTGAGGTTGCCAAAGACGCTGGCCCGAGCCTGTTGTT
CATCACATACGCCGAGGCTATCGCGAACATGCCCGCATCTACTTTCTTCGCCATCATCTTTTTCCTGATG
CTGATAACCCTTGGGCTGGATAGCACCTTCGCCGGACTGGAGGGTGTCATCACTGCCGTTCTCGACGAGT
TCCCCCATGTGTGGGCCAAGCGACGGGAAAGGTTCGTGCTGGCCGTCGTAATCACATGCTTCTTCGGCTC
ACTGGTGACCCTTACCTTTGGCGGTGCGTACGTGGTCAAGCTGCTCGAAGAGTACGCCACTGGACCGGCG
GTTCTGACCGTGGCATTGATCGAGGCCGTGGCCGTAAGCTGGTTTTACGGCATCACGCAGTTCTGTAGGG
ACGTGAAAGAGATGCTGGGCTTTTCTCCCGGTTGGTTTTGGAGGATTTGTTGGGTAGCAATTAGCCCCCT
GTTTCTCCTTTTCATTATTTGCTCTTTTCTGATGTCTCCACCGCAGCTCCGACTGTTTCAGTACAACTAC
CCCTACTGGTCAATTATCCTGGGCTATTGTATCGGCACCTCAAGTTTCATCTGCATCCCCACATACATCG
CATACAGACTGATAATTACGCCCGGTACTTTTAAGGAGCGAATCATTAAAAGCATAACCCCCGAAACCCC
CACCGAGATCCCTTGTGGCGATATAAGACTCAATGCGGTCTAATAGCTCGAGGCCGGCAAGGCCGGATCC
AGACATGATAAGATACATTGATGAGTTTGGACAAACCACAACTAGAATGCAGTGAAAAAAATGCTTTATT
TGTGAAATTTGTGATGCTATTGCTTTATTTGTAACCATTATAAGCTGCAATAAACAAGTTAACAACAACA
ATTGCATTCATTTTATGTTTCAGGTTCAGGGGGAGGTGTGGGAGGTTTTTTAAAGCAAGTAAAACCTCTA
CAAATGTGGTATGGCTGATTATGATCCGGCTGCCTCGCGCGTTTCGGTGATGACGGTGAAAACCTCTGAC
ACATGCAGCTCCCGGAGACGGTCACAGCTTGTCTGTAAGCGGATGCCGGGAGCAGACAAGCCCGTCAGGG
CGCGTCAGCGGGTGTTGGCGGGTGTCGGGGCGCAGCCATGAGGTCGACTCTAGAGGATCGATCCCCGCCC
CGGACGAACTAAACCTGACTACGACATCTCTGCCCCTTCTTCGCGGGGCAGTGCATGTAATCCCTTCAGT
TGGTTGGTACAACTTGCCAACTGGGCCCTGTTCCACATGTGACACGGGGGGGGACCAAACACAAAGGGGT
TCTCTGACTGTAGTTGACATCCTTATAAATGGATGTGCACATTTGCCAACACTGAGTGGCTTTCATCCTG
GAGCAGACTTTGCAGTCTGTGGACTGCAACACAACATTGCCTTTATGTGTAACTCTTGGCTGAAGCTCTT
ACACCAATGCTGGGGGACATGTACCTCCCAGGGGCCCAGGAAGACTACGGGAGGCTACACCAACGTCAAT
CAGAGGGGCCTGTGTAGCTACCGATAAGCGGACCCTCAAGAGGGCATTAGCAATAGTGTTTATAAGGCCC
CCTTGTTAACCCTAAACGGGTAGCATATGCTTCCCGGGTAGTAGTATATACTATCCAGACTAACCCTAAT
TCAATAGCATATGTTACCCAACGGGAAGCATATGCTATCGAATTAGGGTTAGTAAAAGGGTCCTAAGGAA
CAGCGATATCTCCCACCCCATGAGCTGTCACGGTTTTATTTACATGGGGTCAGGATTCCACGAGGGTAGT
GAACCATTTTAGTCACAAGGGCAGTGGCTGAAGATCAAGGAGCGGGCAGTGAACTCTCCTGAATCTTCGC
CTGCTTCTTCATTCTCCTTCGTTTAGCTAATAGAATAACTGCTGAGTTGTGAACAGTAAGGTGTATGTGA
GGTGCTCGAAAACAAGGTTTCAGGTGACGCCCCCAGAATAAAATTTGGACGGGGGGTTCAGTGGTGGCAT
TGTGCTATGACACCAATATAACCCTCACAAACCCCTTGGGCAATAAATACTAGTGTAGGAATGAAACATT
CTGAATATCTTTAACAATAGAAATCCATGGGGTGGGGACAAGCCGTAAAGACTGGATGTCCATCTCACAC
GAATTTATGGCTATGGGCAACACATAATCCTAGTGCAATATGATACTGGGGTTATTAAGATGTGTCCCAG
GCAGGGACCAAGACAGGTGAACCATGTTGTTACACTCTATTTGTAACAAGGGGAAAGAGAGTGGACGCCG
ACAGCAGCGGACTCCACTGGTTGTCTCTAACACCCCCGAAAATTAAACGGGGCTCCACGCCAATGGGGCC
CATAAACAAAGACAAGTGGCCACTCTTTTTTTTGAAATTGTGGAGTGGGGGCACGCGTCAGCCCCCACAC
GCCGCCCTGCGGTTTTGGACTGTAAAATAAGGGTGTAATAACTTGGCTGATTGTAACCCCGCTAACCACT
GCGGTCAAACCACTTGCCCACAAAACCACTAATGGCACCCCGGGGAATACCTGCATAAGTAGGTGGGCGG
GCCAAGATAGGGGCGCGATTGCTGCGATCTGGAGGACAAATTACACACACTTGCGCCTGAGCGCCAAGCA
CAGGGTTGTTGGTCCTCATATTCACGAGGTCGCTGAGAGCACGGTGGGCTAATGTTGCCATGGGTAGCAT
ATACTACCCAAATATCTGGATAGCATATGCTATCCTAATCTATATCTGGGTAGCATAGGCTATCCTAATC
TATATCTGGGTAGCATATGCTATCCTAATCTATATCTGGGTAGTATATGCTATCCTAATTTATATCTGGG
TAGCATAGGCTATCCTAATCTATATCTGGGTAGCATATGCTATCCTAATCTATATCTGGGTAGTATATGC
TATCCTAATCTGTATCCGGGTAGCATATGCTATCCTAATAGAGATTAGGGTAGTATATGCTATCCTAATT
TATATCTGGGTAGCATATACTACCCAAATATCTGGATAGCATATGCTATCCTAATCTATATCTGGGTAGC
ATATGCTATCCTAATCTATATCTGGGTAGCATAGGCTATCCTAATCTATATCTGGGTAGCATATGCTATC
CTAATCTATATCTGGGTAGTATATGCTATCCTAATTTATATCTGGGTAGCATAGGCTATCCTAATCTATA
TCTGGGTAGCATATGCTATCCTAATCTATATCTGGGTAGTATATGCTATCCTAATCTGTATCCGGGTAGC
ATATGCTATCCTCATGCATATACAGTCAGCATATGATACCCAGTAGTAGAGTGGGAGTGCTATCCTTTGC
ATATGCCGCCACCTCCCAAGGGGGCGTGAATTTTCGCTGCTTGTCCTTTTCCTGCTGGTTGCTCCCATTC
TTAGGTGAATTTAAGGAGGCCAGGCTAAAGCCGTCGCATGTCTGATTGCTCACCAGGTAAATGTCGCTAA
TGTTTTCCAACGCGAGAAGGTGTTGAGCGCGGAGCTGAGTGACGTGACAACATGGGTATGCCCAATTGCC
CCATGTTGGGAGGACGAAAATGGTGACAAGACAGATGGCCAGAAATACACCAACAGCACGCATGATGTCT
ACTGGGGATTTATTCTTTAGTGCGGGGGAATACACGGCTTTTAATACGATTGAGGGCGTCTCCTAACAAG
TTACATCACTCCTGCCCTTCCTCACCCTCATCTCCATCACCTCCTTCATCTCCGTCATCTCCGTCATCAC
CCTCCGCGGCAGCCCCTTCCACCATAGGTGGAAACCAGGGAGGCAAATCTACTCCATCGTCAAAGCTGCA
CACAGTCACCCTGATATTGCAGGTAGGAGCGGGCTTTGTCATAACAAGGTCCTTAATCGCATCCTTCAAA
ACCTCAGCAAATATATGAGTTTGTAAAAAGACCATGAAATAACAGACAATGGACTCCCTTAGCGGGCCAG
GTTGTGGGCCGGGTCCAGGGGCCATTCCAAAGGGGAGACGACTCAATGGTGTAAGACGACATTGTGGAAT
AGCAAGGGCAGTTCCTCGCCTTAGGTTGTAAAGGGAGGTCTTACTACCTCCATATACGAACACACCGGCG
ACCCAAGTTCCTTCGTCGGTAGTCCTTTCTACGTGACTCCTAGCCAGGAGAGCTCTTAAACCTTCTGCAA
TGTTCTCAAATTTCGGGTTGGAACCTCCTTGACCACGATGCTTTCCAAACCACCCTCCTTTTTTGCGCCT
GCCTCCATCACCCTGACCCCGGGGTCCAGTGCTTGGGCCTTCTCCTGGGTCATCTGCGGGGCCCTGCTCT
ATCGCTCCCGGGGGCACGTCAGGCTCACCATCTGGGCCACCTTCTTGGTGGTATTCAAAATAATCGGCTT
CCCCTACAGGGTGGAAAAATGGCCTTCTACCTGGAGGGGGCCTGCGCGGTGGAGACCCGGATGATGATGA
CTGACTACTGGGACTCCTGGGCCTCTTTTCTCCACGTCCACGACCTCTCCCCCTGGCTCTTTCACGACTT
CCCCCCCTGGCTCTTTCACGTCCTCTACCCCGGCGGCCTCCACTACCTCCTCGACCCCGGCCTCCACTAC
CTCCTCGACCCCGGCCTCCACTGCCTCCTCGACCCCGGCCTCCACCTCCTGCTCCTGCCCCTCCTGCTCC
TGCCCCTCCTCCTGCTCCTGCCCCTCCTGC
